Addgene plasmid #177783: L4440_BioBrick-sgRNA
Purpose: (Empty Backbone) Overexpression of sgRNAs in E. coli HT115, sgRNA overexpression scaffold; for ingestion by C. elegans
Depositing lab: Michael Ristow. Depositing organization: ETH Zurich (Swiss Federal Institute of Technology). Publication: Ingestion of single guide RNAs induces gene overexpression and extends lifespan in C. elegans via CRISPR activation. Fischer F, Benner C, Goyala A, Grigolon G, Vitiello D, Wu J, Zarse K, Ewald CY, Ristow M. J Biol Chem. 2022 May 27:102085. doi: 10.1016/j.jbc.2022.102085. PubMed 35636511.
Backbone
  Vector backbone: L4440 (Addgene #1654)
  Vector type: Bacterial Expression
Growth in bacteria
  Bacterial resistance: Ampicillin, 100 μg/mL
  Growth temperature: 37°C
  Growth strain: DH5alpha
  Copy number: High Copy
Gene/Insert
  Gene/Insert name: None
Terms and licenses: Academic/Nonprofit Terms; Industry Terms: Not Available to Industry
How to cite: L4440_BioBrick-sgRNA was a gift from Michael Ristow (Addgene plasmid # 177783 ; http://n2t.net/addgene:177783 ; RRID:Addgene_177783)
