[The description below was written by a language model from this plasmid's Addgene catalogue record and pLannotate feature annotations shown in this document.]
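Description:
L4440_BioBrick-sgRNA is a small (about 2.9 kb) bacterial expression plasmid derived from the L4440 backbone, the vector widely used for producing RNA in E. coli that is then fed to C. elegans. It is catalogued as an empty backbone with no gene insert. It serves as a scaffold into which guide sequences are placed so that single guide RNAs can be overexpressed in E. coli HT115 and taken up by worms through ingestion. The plasmid replicates at high copy from a ColE1/pUC-type origin and is selected with ampicillin through a β-lactamase gene driven by its native bla promoter. An f1 bacteriophage origin and a residual lacZα fragment are also annotated as carry-overs from the parental vector.

The functional region lies between a BioBrick prefix and a BioBrick suffix, which allow standardised restriction-based assembly and chaining of parts. Within this cassette the feature table shows two tandem units in the same orientation, each made up of a T7 promoter followed after a short gap by a Streptococcus pyogenes Cas9 guide RNA scaffold. The gap between each promoter and scaffold is about the length of a protospacer, but the record does not say whether it holds a placeholder or a cloning site, nor how guides are inserted. No terminator is annotated. Transcription depends on T7 RNA polymerase supplied by the host, as in HT115-type feeding strains. The associated publication describes feeding sgRNAs to C. elegans to drive CRISPR activation, producing gene overexpression and extending lifespan. The Cas9-derived activator itself is not encoded on this plasmid and must be provided by the worm strain.
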