Features (pLannotate 1.2.2; 11 found; start..end, strand, type, name):
    455..559     -  promoter       AmpR promoter: bla
    612..1040    -  rep_origin     f1 ori (sequence partly withheld): f1 bacteriophage origin of replication; arrow indicates direction of (+) strand synthesis
   1045..1200    -  CDS            lacZα (fragment): LacZα fragment of β-galactosidase; lacZ fragment
   1208..1229    +  misc_feature   BioBrick prefix: BioBrick prefix for parts that do not start with "ATG"
   1230..1248    +  promoter       T7 promoter: promoter for bacteriophage T7 RNA polymerase
   1270..1345    +  misc_RNA       gRNA scaffold: guide RNA scaffold for the Streptococcus pyogenes CRISPR/Cas9 system
   1373..1391    +  promoter       T7 promoter: promoter for bacteriophage T7 RNA polymerase
   1413..1488    +  misc_RNA       gRNA scaffold: guide RNA scaffold for the Streptococcus pyogenes CRISPR/Cas9 system
   1516..1536    +  misc_feature   BioBrick suffix: universal suffix for all parts
   1731..2319    -  rep_origin     ori: high-copy-number ColE1/pMB1/pBR322/pUC origin of replication
   2490..454     -  CDS            AmpR (across the origin): β-lactamase; bla; confers resistance to ampicillin, carbenicillin, and related antibiotics
>Addgene plasmid #177783 | L4440_BioBrick-sgRNA | addgene full sequence | sequence record 354641 | Addgene NGS Result
TGTGCAAAAAAGCGGTTAGCTCCTTCGGTCCTCCGATCGTTGTCAGAAGTAAGTTGGCCGCAGTGTTATC
ACTCATGGTTATGGCAGCACTGCATAATTCTCTTACTGTCATGCCATCCGTAAGATGCTTTTCTGTGACT
GGTGAGTACTCAACCAAGTCATTCTGAGAATAGTGTATGCGGCGACCGAGTTGCTCTTGCCCGGCGTCAA
TACGGGATAATACCGCGCCACATAGCAGAACTTTAAAAGTGCTCATCATTGGAAAACGTTCTTCGGGGCG
AAAACTCTCAAGGATCTTACCGCTGTTGAGATCCAGTTCGATGTAACCCACTCGTGCACCCAACTGATCT
TCAGCATCTTTTACTTTCACCAGCGTTTCTGGGTGAGCAAAAACAGGAAGGCAAAATGCCGCAAAAAAGG
GAATAAGGGCGACACGGAAATGTTGAATACTCATACTCTTCCTTTTTCAATATTATTGAAGCATTTATCA
GGGTTATTGTCTCATGAGCGGATACATATTTGAATGTATTTAGAAAAATAAACAAATAGGGGTTCCGCGC
ACATTTCCCCGAAAAGTGCCACCTAAATTGTAAGCGTTAATATTTTGTTAAAATTCGCGTTAAATTTTTG
TTAAATCAGCTCATTTTTTAACCAATAGGCCGAAATCGGCAAAATCCCTTATAAATCAAAAGAATAGACC
GAGATAGGGT
[37 nt withheld, positions 711-747]
AAAGAACGTGGACTCCAACGTCAAAGG
[49 nt withheld, positions 775-823]
T
[91 nt withheld, positions 825-915]
G
[124 nt withheld, positions 917-1040]
CCCATTCGCCATTCAGGCTGCGCAACTGTTGGGAAGGGCGATCGGTGCGGGCCTCTTCGCTATTACGCCA
GCTGGCGAAAGGGGGATGTGCTGCAAGGCGATTAAGTTGGGTAACGCCAGGGTTTTCCCAGTCACGACGT
TGTAAAACGACGGCCAGTGAGCGCGCGGAATTCGCGGCCGCTTCTAGAGTAATACGACTCACTATAGGGC
CGTCTTCGTTAGAAGACCTGTTTTAGAGCTAGAAATAGCAAGTTAAAATAAGGCTAGTCCGTTATCAACT
TGAAAAAGTGGCACCGAGTCGGTGCTTTTTTTAGGTTCTGTTAAGTAACTGATAATACGACTCACTATAG
GGAGAGACCAGTGTAGGTCTCTGTTTTAGAGCTAGAAATAGCAAGTTAAAATAAGGCTAGTCCGTTATCA
ACTTGAAAAAGTGGCACCGAGTCGGTGCTTTTTTTAGGTTCTGTTAAGTAACTGATACTAGTAGCGGCCG
CTGCAGATTTCGATAAGCCAGGTTGCTTCCTCGCTCACTGACTCGCTGCGCTCGGTCGTTCGGCTGCGGC
GAGCGGTATCAGCTCACTCAAAGGCGGTAATACGGTTATCCACAGAATCAGGGGATAACGCAGGAAAGAA
CATGTGAGCAAAAGGCCAGCAAAAGGCCAGGAACCGTAAAAAGGCCGCGTTGCTGGCGTTTTTCCATAGG
CTCCGCCCCCCTGACGAGCATCACAAAAATCGACGCTCAAGTCAGAGGTGGCGAAACCCGACAGGACTAT
AAAGATACCAGGCGTTTCCCCCTGGAAGCTCCCTCGTGCGCTCTCCTGTTCCGACCCTGCCGCTTACCGG
ATACCTGTCCGCCTTTCTCCCTTCGGGAAGCGTGGCGCTTTCTCATAGCTCACGCTGTAGGTATCTCAGT
TCGGTGTAGGTCGTTCGCTCCAAGCTGGGCTGTGTGCACGAACCCCCCGTTCAGCCCGACCGCTGCGCCT
TATCCGGTAACTATCGTCTTGAGTCCAACCCGGTAAGACACGACTTATCGCCACTGGCAGCAGCCACTGG
TAACAGGATTAGCAGAGCGAGGTATGTAGGCGGTGCTACAGAGTTCTTGAAGTGGTGGCCTAACTACGGC
TACACTAGAAGAACAGTATTTGGTATCTGCGCTCTGCTGAAGCCAGTTACCTTCGGAAAAAGAGTTGGTA
GCTCTTGATCCGGCAAACAAACCACCGCTGGTAGCGGTGGTTTTTTTGTTTGCAAGCAGCAGATTACGCG
CAGAAAAAAAGGATCTCAAGAAGATCCTTTGATCTTTTCTACGGGGTCTGACGCTCAGTGGAACGAAAAC
TCACGTTAAGGGATTTTGGTCATGAGATTATCAAAAAGGATCTTCACCTAGATCCTTTTAAATTAAAAAT
GAAGTTTTAAATCAATCTAAAGTATATATGAGTAAACTTGGTCTGACAGTTACCAATGCTTAATCAGTGA
GGCACCTATCTCAGCGATCTGTCTATTTCGTTCATCCATAGTTGCCTGACTCCCCGTCGTGTAGATAACT
ACGATACGGGAGGGCTTACCATCTGGCCCCAGTGCTGCAATGATACCGCGGGACCCACGCTCACCGGCTC
CAGATTTATCAGCAATAAACCAGCCAGCCGGAAGGGCCGAGCGCAGAAGTGGTCCTGCAACTTTATCCGC
CTCCATCCAGTCTATTAATTGTTGCCGGGAAGCTAGAGTAAGTAGTTCGCCAGTTAATAGTTTGCGCAAC
GTTGTTGCCATTGCTACAGGCATCGTGGTGTCACGCTCGTCGTTTGGTATGGCTTCATTCAGCTCCGGTT
CCCAACGATCAAGGCGAGTTACATGATCCCCCATGT
